Addgene plasmid #210509: hSyn-PDGFR-KA2-TevCs-43LK-iLID(139)-NES-NES-TevN-iLID-TEVseq-TetR-FKBP
Purpose: expresses PDGFR-KA2-TevCs-43LK-iLID(139)-NES-NES-TevN-iLID-TEVseq-TetR-FKBP component in rat hippocampal neuron cells
Depositing lab: Dongmin Lee. Depositing organization: Korea University Medical Center. Publication: A single-component, light-assisted uncaging switch for endoproteolytic release. Cui M, Lee S, Ban SH, Ryu JR, Shen M, Yang SH, Kim JY, Choi SK, Han J, Kim Y, Han K, Lee D, Sun W, Kwon HB, Lee D. Nat Chem Biol. 2024 Mar;20(3):353-364. doi: 10.1038/s41589-023-01480-6. Epub 2023 Nov 16. PubMed 37973890.
Backbone
  Vector backbone: pSyc181 P2A
  Total vector size (bp): 6900
  Vector type: Mammalian Expression
Growth in bacteria
  Bacterial resistance: Ampicillin, 100 μg/mL
  Growth temperature: 37°C
  Growth strain: DH5alpha
  Copy number: High Copy
Gene/Insert 1
  Gene/Insert name: hSyn promoter
  Entrez Gene: RIC8B (a.k.a. RIC8, hSyn)
  Cloning method: Unknown
  Sequencing primers: 5′ attacgccagtcgactAGTGCAAGTGGGTTTTAG; 3′ aagcttCTGCGCTCTCAGGCAC
Gene/Insert 2
  Gene/Insert name: PDGFR-KA2-TevCs-43LK-iLID(139)-NES-NES-TevN-iLID-TEVseq-TetR-FKBP
  Insert size (bp): 3405
  Promoter: hSyn
  Tag / fusion protein: Myc (N terminal on insert)
  Cloning method: Restriction Enzyme; 5′ cloning site HindIII (not destroyed); 3′ cloning site NheI (not destroyed)
  Sequencing primers: 5′ AAA TGG GCG GTA GGC GTG; 3′ GAA ACA GCT ATG ACC
Terms and licenses: Academic/Nonprofit Terms; Industry Terms: Not Available to Industry
Depositor comments: Please visit https://doi.org/10.21203/rs.3.rs-1628455/v1 for preprint.
How to cite: hSyn-PDGFR-KA2-TevCs-43LK-iLID(139)-NES-NES-TevN-iLID-TEVseq-TetR-FKBP was a gift from Dongmin Lee (Addgene plasmid # 210509 ; http://n2t.net/addgene:210509 ; RRID:Addgene_210509)
