[The description below was written by a language model from this plasmid's Addgene catalogue record and pLannotate feature annotations shown in this document.]
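Description:
hSyn-PDGFR-KA2-TevCs-43LK-iLID(139)-NES-NES-TevN-iLID-TEVseq-TetR-FKBP is a 6.9 kb mammalian expression plasmid built on the pSyc181 P2A backbone and intended for expression in rat hippocampal neurons. It is maintained in E. coli through a high-copy ColE1/pUC-type origin with ampicillin selection (AmpR), and it also carries an f1 origin and remnants of a lac/lacZα cloning region. SP6, T7 and T3 phage promoters flank the insert. The catalogue links the promoter entry to the gene RIC8B, but the annotated element is the human synapsin I promoter, which confers neuron-specific expression.

That promoter drives a single 3.4 kb open reading frame, cloned between HindIII and NheI and followed by an SV40 polyadenylation signal. The fusion begins with an Igκ leader, and the record lists an N-terminal Myc tag. Next come a PDGFRβ transmembrane domain, which anchors the protein in the membrane, and the KA2 kainate receptor fragment, which targets it to the neuronal soma. Downstream lie two fragments of TEV protease (TevC and TevN), each followed by an iLID module, with a linker and nuclear export signals named in the construct title. The automated annotation labels the two iLID regions as miniSOG, probably because both proteins derive from LOV2-type flavin-binding domains. After a TEV cleavage sequence, the C-terminal cargo is TetR fused to an FKBP12-derived domain, which is annotated as a Shield1-responsive destabilization domain.

According to the associated publication title, this is a single-component, light-assisted uncaging switch for endoproteolytic release. The layout suggests that light lets the split protease cleave its own TEV site and release the TetR-FKBP cargo from the membrane. The record does not detail the mechanism or the downstream readout.
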