Features (pLannotate 1.2.2; 23 found; start..end, strand, type, name):
      8..455     +  promoter       hSyn promoter: human synapsin I promoter; confers neuron-specific expression (Kügler et al., 2003)
    464..482     +  promoter       SP6 promoter: promoter for bacteriophage SP6 RNA polymerase
    501..563     +  sig_peptide    Igκ leader: leader sequence from mouse immunoglobulin κ light chain
    597..743     +  CDS            PDGFRβ TM domain: transmembrane domain from platelet derived growth factor receptor beta
    774..1223    +  CDS            KA2: first 150 residues of the mouse kainate receptor subunit 2 mediates targeting to the neuronal soma (Shemesh et al., 2017)
   1239..1541    +  CDS            POLG_TEV (fragment): Experimental evidence at protein level: Swiss-Prot protein existence level 1. [Nuclear inclusion protein A]: has RNA-binding and proteolytic activities. From Tobacco etch virus (TEV).
   1695..2012    +  CDS            miniSOG: miniSOG is a basic (constitutively fluorescent) cyan fluorescent protein published in 2011, derived from Arabidopsis thaliana. It requires the cofactor flavin for fluorescence.
   2028..2534    +  CDS            POLG_TEV (fragment): Experimental evidence at protein level: Swiss-Prot protein existence level 1. [Nuclear inclusion protein A]: has RNA-binding and proteolytic activities. From Tobacco etch virus (TEV).
   2547..2864    +  CDS            miniSOG: miniSOG is a basic (constitutively fluorescent) cyan fluorescent protein published in 2011, derived from Arabidopsis thaliana. It requires the cofactor flavin for fluorescence.
   2958..3574    +  CDS            TetR (fragment): tetracycline repressor TetR; tetR from transposon Tn10; TetR binds to the tetracycline operator tetO to inhibit transcription. This inhibition can be relieved by adding tetracycline or doxycycline.
   3582..3905    +  CDS            DD-C: destabilization domain that can be stabilized by Shield1 in the ProteoTuner™ system FKBP12 mutant optimized for use as a C-terminal tag
   3915..3933    -  promoter       T7 promoter: promoter for bacteriophage T7 RNA polymerase
   3938..4072    -  polyA_signal   SV40 poly(A) signal: SV40 polyadenylation signal
   4185..4203    -  promoter       T3 promoter: promoter for bacteriophage T3 RNA polymerase
   4248..4264    -  protein_bind   lac operator: The lac repressor binds to the lac operator to inhibit transcription in E. coli. This inhibition can be relieved by adding lactose or isopropyl-β-D-thiogalactopyranoside (IPTG). lac repressor encoded by lacI
   4272..4302    -  promoter       lac promoter: promoter for the E. coli lac operon
   4317..4338    -  protein_bind   CAP binding site: CAP binding activates transcription in the presence of cAMP. E. coli catabolite activator protein
   4351..4443    -  CDS            lacI (fragment): lac repressor; lacI; The lac repressor binds to the lac operator to inhibit transcription in E. coli. This inhibition can be relieved by adding lactose or isopropyl-β-D-thiogalactopyranoside (IPTG).
   4625..5213    -  rep_origin     ori: high-copy-number ColE1/pMB1/pBR322/pUC origin of replication
   5384..6244    -  CDS            AmpR: β-lactamase; bla; confers resistance to ampicillin, carbenicillin, and related antibiotics
   6245..6349    -  promoter       AmpR promoter: bla
   6375..6830    -  rep_origin     f1 ori (sequence partly withheld): f1 bacteriophage origin of replication; arrow indicates direction of (+) strand synthesis
   6835..1       -  CDS            lacZα (fragment) (across the origin): LacZα fragment of β-galactosidase; lacZ fragment
>Addgene plasmid #210509 | hSyn-PDGFR-KA2-TevCs-43LK-iLID(139)-NES-NES-TevN-iLID-TEVseq-TetR-FKBP | addgene full sequence | sequence record 415577 | Addgene NGS Result
GTCGACTAGTGCAAGTGGGTTTTAGGACCAGGATGAGGCGGGGTGGGGGTGCCTACCTGACGACCGACCC
CGACCCACTGGACAAGCACCCAACCCCCATTCCCCAAATTGCGCATCCCCTATCAGAGAGGGGGAGGGGA
AACAGGATGCGGCGAGGCGCGTGCGCACTGCCAGCTTCAGCACCGCGGACAGTGCCTTCGCCCCCGCCTG
GCGGCGCGCGCCACCGCCGCCTCAGCACTGAAGGCGCGCTGACGTCACTCGCCGGTCCCCCGCAAACTCC
CCTTCCCGGCCACCTTGGTCGCGTCCGCGCCGCCGCCGGCCCAGCCGGACCGCACCACGCGAGGCGCGAG
ATAGGGGGGCACGGGCGCGACCATCTGCGCTGCGGCGCCGGCGACTCAGCGCTGCCTCAGTCTGCGGTGG
GCAGCGGAGGAGTCGTGTCGTGCCTGAGAGCGCAGAAGCTTTCATTTAGGTGACACTATAGAATACAAGC
TACTTGTTCTATGGAGACAGACACACTCCTGCTATGGGTACTGCTGCTCTGGGTTCCAGGTTCCACTGGT
GACGAACAAAAACTCATCTCAGAAGAGGATCTGAATGCTGTGGGCCAGGACACGCAGGAGGTCATCGTGG
TGCCACACTCCTTGCCCTTTAAGGTGGTGGTGATCTCAGCCATCCTGGCCCTGGTGGTGCTCACCATCAT
CTCCCTTATCATCCTCATCATGCTTTGGCAGAAGAAGCCACGTGGTGGCTCTGGAGGTCTCGAGGGAGGT
ACCATGCCCGCCGAACTGCTGCTGCTGCTGATTGTCGCTTTTGCTAACCCTTCTTGCCAGGTGCTGTCTT
CTCTGAGGATGGCCGCTATTCTGGACGATCAGACCGTGTGCGGAAGAGGAGAGAGGCTGGCACTGGCACT
GGCTAGGGAGCAGATCAATGGCATCATTGAAGTGCCTGCAAAGGCCCGGGTCGAGGTGGACATTTTCGAA
CTGCAGAGAGATAGCCAGTACGAGACCACAGACACCATGTGCCAGATCCTGCCAAAAGGAGTGGTCTCCG
TCCTGGGACCAAGCTCCTCTCCTGCTTCTGCAAGTACCGTGTCTCACATTTGTGGCGAGAAGGAAATCCC
CCATATCAAGGTCGGGCCAGAGGAAACACCCAGGCTGCAGTACCTGCGCTTCGCCTCAGTGAGCCTGTAT
CCATCAAACGAGGATGTGTCACTGGCAGTCAGCGGAGGTAGCCTCGAGAAGTCCATGTCCAGCATGGTGA
GCGATACTAGCTGTACCTTCCCATCATCTGACGGAATCTTCTGGAAGCACTGGATTCAGACTAAGGACGG
CCAGTGTGGCAGCCCACTGGTGAGCACACGAGACGGATTCATCGTGGGGATTCACAGCGCCTCCAACTTT
ACAAACACCAATAACTATTTCACCTCAGTGCCAAAGAACTTTATGGAGCTGCTGACCAACCAGGAGGCCC
AGCAGTGGGTGAGCGGGTGGCGCCTGAACGCCGATTCCGTGCTGTGGGGCGGGCACAAGGTGTTTATGAC
CGCATGCGGTGGCGGTGGCTCTGGAGGTGGTGGGTCCGGAGGAGGAGGTGGCGGTTCCGGCGGAGGTGGG
TCTGGTGGAGGTGGATCTGGAGGTGGTGGATCAGGAGGAGGAGGTTCAGGCGGCCGCGAGTTTCTGGCAA
CCACACTGGAACGGATCGAGAAAAATTTCGTGATTACTGATCCGAGACTGCCTGACAACCCAATCATTTT
TGCGAGCGATTCCTTCCTGCAACTGACAGAATATTCTCGGGAAGAGATCCTGGGGCGCAATTGCCGTTTT
CTGCAAGGACCCGAGACAGACCGTGCCACTGTTCGGAAAATCAGAGATGCTATTGACAACCAGACTGAAG
TGACCGTTCAGCTGATCAATTATACCAAGAGCGGCAAGAAGTTCTGGAACGTGTTCCACCTGCAACCGAT
GCGCGATTATAAGGGCGACGTCCAGTACTTCATTGGCGTGCAGCTGGATGGCACCGAACGTCTTCATGGC
GCCGCTGAGCGTGAGGCGGTCTGCCTGATCAAAAAGACAGCCTTTCAGATTGCTGGATCCATGCTTCAAC
TTCCTCCTCTTGAACGTCTTACTCTCATGTTGCAGCTACCACCATTAGAGAGACTAACACTGATGGGCGA
GAGCCTGTTCAAGGGACCTAGGGACTACAACCCTATCAGTAGCACAATTTGTCACCTGACCAACGAGAGT
GATGGCCACACAACAAGCCTGTACGGCATCGGGTTCGGACCCTTTATCATCACCAACAAGCACCTGTTCA
GGCGGAATAATGGCACTCTGCTGGTGCAGAGCCTGCACGGGGTGTTCAAAGTGAAGAACACAACCACTCT
GCAGCAGCACCTGATCGATGGGCGGGATATGATCATCATTAGGATGCCCAAGGACTTCCCCCCTTTTCCT
CAGAAACTGAAGTTCCGAGAGCCCCAGAGAGAGGAGAGAATCTGTCTGGTGACCACAAACTTTCAGACCG
AGTTTCTGGCAACCACACTGGAACGGATCGAGAAAAATTTCGTGATTACTGATCCGAGACTGCCTGACAA
CCCAATCATTTTTGCGAGCGATTCCTTCCTGCAGCTGACAGAATATTCTCGGGAAGAGATCCTGGGGCGC
AATTGCCGTTTTCTGCAGGGACCCGAGACAGACCGTGCCACTGTTCGGAAAATCAGAGATGCTATTGACA
ACCAGACTGAAGTGACCGTTCAGCTGATCAATTATACCAAGAGCGGCAAGAAGTTCTGGAACGTGTTCCA
CCTGCAGCCGATGCGCGATTATAAGGGCGACGTCCAGTACTTCATTGGCGTGCAGCTGGATGGCACCGAA
CGTCTTCATGGCGCCGCTGAGCGTGAGGCGGTCTGCCTGATCAAAAAGACAGCCTTTCAGATTGCTGAGA
ACCTGTACTTCCAGGGCTCTAGATTAGATAAAAGTAAAGTGATTAACAGCGCATTAGAGCTGCTTAATGA
GGTCGGAATCGAAGGTTTAACAACCCGTAAACTCGCCCAGAAGCTAGGTGTAGAGCAGCCTACATTGTAT
TGGCATGTAAAAAATAAGCGGGCTTTGCTCGACGCCTTAGCCATTGAGATGTTAGATAGGCACCATACTC
ACTTTTGCCCTTTAGAAGGGGAAAGCTGGCAAGATTTTTTACGTAATAACGCTAAAAGTTTTAGATGTGC
TTTACTAAGTCATCGCGATGGAGCAAAAGTACATTTAGGTACACGGCCTACAGAAAAACAGTATGAAACT
CTCGAAAATCAATTAGCCTTTTTATGCCAACAAGGTTTTTCACTAGAGAATGCATTATATGCACTCAGCG
CTGTGGGGCATTTTACTTTAGGTTGCGTATTGGAAGATCAAGAGCATCAAGTCGCTAAAGAAGAAAGGGA
AACACCTACTACTGATAGTATGCCGCCATTATTACGACAAGCTATCGAATTATTTGATCACCAAGGTGCA
GAGCCAGCCTTCTTATTCGGCCTTGAATTGATCATATGCGGATTAGAAAAACAACTTAAATGTGAAAGTG
GGTCCACCGGTGGAGTGCAGGTGGAAACCATCTCCCCAGGAGACGGGCGCACCTTCCCCAAGCGCGGCCA
GACCTGCGTGGTGCACTACACCGGGATGCTTGAAGATGGAAAGAAATTTGATTCCTCCCGGGACAGAAAC
AAGCCCTTTAAGTTTATGCTAGGCAAGCAGGAGGTGATCCGAGGCTGGGAAGAAGGGGTTGCCCAGATGA
GTGTGGGTCAGAGAGCCAAACTGACTATATCTCCAGATTATGCCTATGGTGCCACTGGGCACCCAGGCAT
CATCCCACCACATGCCACTCTCGTCTTCGATGTGGAGCTTCTAAAACTGGAATAGGCTAGCCTCCCTATA
GTGAGTCGTATTACGTAGATCCAGACATGATAAGATACATTGATGAGTTTGGACAAACCACAACTAGAAT
GCAGTGAAAAAAATGCTTTATTTGTGAAATTTGTGATGCTATTGCTTTATTTGTAACCATTATAAGCTGC
AATAAACAAGTTAACAACAACAATTGCATTCATTTTATGTTTCAGGTTCAGGGGGAGGTGTGGGAGGTTT
TTTAATTCGCGTCCGCGGCGCCAATGCATTGGGCCCGGTACCCAGCTTTTGTTCCCTTTAGTGAGGGTTA
ATTGCGCGCTTGGCGTAATCATGGTCATAGCTGTTTCCTGTGTGAAATTGTTATCCGCTCACAATTCCAC
ACAACATACGAGCCGGGAGCATAAAGTGTAAAGCCTGGGGTGCCTAATGAGTGAGCTAACTCACATTAAT
TGCGTTGCGCTCACTGCCCGCTTTCCAGTCGGGAAACCTGTCGTGCCAGCTGCATTAATGAATCGGCCAA
CGCGCGGGGAGAGGCGGTTTGCGTATTGGGCGCTCTTCCGCTTCCTCGCTCACTGACTCGCTGCGCTCGG
TCGTTCGGCTGCGGGAGCGGTATCAGCTCACTCAAAGGCGGTAATACGGTTATCCACAGAATCAGGGGAT
AACGCAGGAAAGAACATGTGAGCAAAAGGCCAGCAAAAGGCCAGGAACCGTAAAAAGGCCGCGTTGCTGG
CGTTTTTCCATAGGCTCCGCCCCCCTGACGAGCATCACAAAAATCGACGCTCAAGTCAGAGGTGGCGAAA
CCCGACAGGACTATAAAGATACCAGGCGTTTCCCCCTGGAAGCTCCCTCGTGCGCTCTCCTGTTCCGACC
CTGCCGCTTACCGGATACCTGTCCGCCTTTCTCCCTTCGGGAAGCGTGGCGCTTTCTCATAGCTCACGCT
GTAGGTATCTCAGTTCGGTGTAGGTCGTTCGCTCCAAGCTGGGCTGTGTGCACGAACCCCCCGTTCAGCC
CGACCGCTGCGCCTTATCCGGTAACTATCGTCTTGAGTCCAACCCGGTAAGACACGACTTATCGCCACTG
GCAGCAGCCACTGGTAACAGGATTAGCAGAGCGAGGTATGTAGGCGGTGCTACAGAGTTCTTGAAGTGGT
GGCCTAACTACGGCTACACTAGAAGAACAGTATTTGGTATCTGCGCTCTGCTGAAGCCAGTTACCTTCGG
AAAAAGAGTTGGTAGCTCTTGATCCGGCAAACAAACCACCGCTGGTAGCGGTGGTTTTTTTGTTTGCAAG
CAGCAGATTACGCGCAGAAAAAAAGGATCTCAAGAAGATCCTTTGATCTTTTCTACGGGGTCTGACGCTC
AGTGGAACGAAAACTCACGTTAAGGGATTTTGGTCATGAGATTATCAAAAAGGATCTTCACCTAGATCCT
TTTAAATTAAAAATGAAGTTTTAAATCAATCTAAAGTATATATGAGTAAACTTGGTCTGACAGTTACCAA
TGCTTAATCAGTGAGGCACCTATCTCAGCGATCTGTCTATTTCGTTCATCCATAGTTGCCTGACTCCCCG
TCGTGTAGATAACTACGATACGGGAGGGCTTACCATCTGGCCCCAGTGCTGCAATGATACCGCGAGACCC
ACGCTCACCGGCTCCAGATTTATCAGCAATAAACCAGCCAGCCGGAAGGGCCGAGCGCAGAAGTGGTCCT
GCAACTTTATCCGCCTCCATCCAGTCTATTAATTGTTGCCGGGAAGCTAGAGTAAGTAGTTCGCCAGTTA
ATAGTTTGCGCAACGTTGTTGCCATTGCTACAGGCATCGTGGTGTCACGCTCGTCGTTTGGTATGGCTTC
ATTCAGCTCCGGTTCCCAACGATCAAGGCGAGTTACATGATCCCCCATGTTGTGCAAAAAAGCGGTTAGC
TCCTTCGGTCCTCCGATCGTTGTCAGAAGTAAGTTGGCCGCAGTGTTATCACTCATGGTTATGGCAGCAC
TGCATAATTCTCTTACTGTCATGCCATCCGTAAGATGCTTTTCTGTGACTGGTGAGTACTCAACCAAGTC
ATTCTGAGAATAGTGTATGCGGCGACCGAGTTGCTCTTGCCCGGCGTCAATACGGGATAATACCGCGCCA
CATAGCAGAACTTTAAAAGTGCTCATCATTGGAAAACGTTCTTCGGGGCGAAAACTCTCAAGGATCTTAC
CGCTGTTGAGATCCAGTTCGATGTAACCCACTCGTGCACCCAACTGATCTTCAGCATCTTTTACTTTCAC
CAGCGTTTCTGGGTGAGCAAAAACAGGAAGGCAAAATGCCGCAAAAAAGGGAATAAGGGCGACACGGAAA
TGTTGAATACTCATACTCTTCCTTTTTCAATATTATTGAAGCATTTATCAGGGTTATTGTCTCATGAGCG
GATACATATTTGAATGTATTTAGAAAAATAAACAAATAGGGGTTCCGCGCACATTTCCCCGAAAAGTGCC
ACCTAAATTGTAAGCGTTAATATTTTGTTAAAATTCGCGTTAAATTTTTGTTAAATCAGCTCATTTTTTA
ACCAATAGGCCGAAATCGGCAAAATCCCTTATAAATCAAAAGAATAGACCGAGATAGGGTTGAGTGTTGT
TCCGGTTTGGAACAAGAGTCCACTATTAAAGAACGTGGACTCCAACGTCAAAGG
[49 nt withheld, positions 6565-6613]
T
[91 nt withheld, positions 6615-6705]
G
[124 nt withheld, positions 6707-6830]
CCCATTCGCCATTCAGGCTGCGCAACTGTTGGGAAGGGCGATCGGTGCGGGCCTCTTCGCTATTACGCCA
