>Addgene plasmid #210509 | hSyn-PDGFR-KA2-TevCs-43LK-iLID(139)-NES-NES-TevN-iLID-TEVseq-TetR-FKBP | depositor partial sequence | sequence record 410234 | PDGFR-KA2-TevCs-43LK-iLID(139)-NES-NES-TevN-iLID-TEVseq-TetR-FKBP
ATGGAGACAGACACACTCCTGCTATGGGTACTGCTGCTCTGGGTTCCAGGTTCCACTGGTGACGAACAAA
AACTCATCTCAGAAGAGGATCTGAATGCTGTGGGCCAGGACACGCAGGAGGTCATCGTGGTGCCACACTC
CTTGCCCTTTAAGGTGGTGGTGATCTCAGCCATCCTGGCCCTGGTGGTGCTCACCATCATCTCCCTTATC
ATCCTCATCATGCTTTGGCAGAAGAAGCCACGTGGTGGCTCTGGAGGTCTCGAGGGAGGTACCATGCCCG
CCGAACTGCTGCTGCTGCTGATTGTCGCTTTTGCTAACCCTTCTTGCCAGGTGCTGTCTTCTCTGAGGAT
GGCCGCTATTCTGGACGATCAGACCGTGTGCGGAAGAGGAGAGAGGCTGGCACTGGCACTGGCTAGGGAG
CAGATCAATGGCATCATTGAAGTGCCTGCAAAGGCCCGGGTCGAGGTGGACATTTTCGAACTGCAGAGAG
ATAGCCAGTACGAGACCACAGACACCATGTGCCAGATCCTGCCAAAAGGAGTGGTCTCCGTCCTGGGACC
AAGCTCCTCTCCTGCTTCTGCAAGTACCGTGTCTCACATTTGTGGCGAGAAGGAAATCCCCCATATCAAG
GTCGGGCCAGAGGAAACACCCAGGCTGCAGTACCTGCGCTTCGCCTCAGTGAGCCTGTATCCATCAAACG
AGGATGTGTCACTGGCAGTCAGCGGAGGTAGCCTCGAGAAGTCCATGTCCAGCATGGTGAGCGATACTAG
CTGTACCTTCCCATCATCTGACGGAATCTTCTGGAAGCACTGGATTCAGACTAAGGACGGCCAGTGTGGC
AGCCCACTGGTGAGCACACGAGACGGATTCATCGTGGGGATTCACAGCGCCTCCAACTTTACAAACACCA
ATAACTATTTCACCTCAGTGCCAAAGAACTTTATGGAGCTGCTGACCAACCAGGAGGCCCAGCAGTGGGT
GAGCGGGTGGCGCCTGAACGCCGATTCCGTGCTGTGGGGCGGGCACAAGGTGTTTATGACCGCATGCGGT
GGCGGTGGCTCTGGAGGTGGTGGGTCCGGAGGAGGAGGTGGCGGTTCCGGCGGAGGTGGGTCTGGTGGAG
GTGGATCTGGAGGTGGTGGATCAGGAGGAGGAGGTTCAGGCGGCCGCGAGTTTCTGGCAACCACACTGGA
ACGGATCGAGAAAAATTTCGTGATTACTGATCCGAGACTGCCTGACAACCCAATCATTTTTGCGAGCGAT
TCCTTCCTGCAACTGACAGAATATTCTCGGGAAGAGATCCTGGGGCGCAATTGCCGTTTTCTGCAAGGAC
CCGAGACAGACCGTGCCACTGTTCGGAAAATCAGAGATGCTATTGACAACCAGACTGAAGTGACCGTTCA
GCTGATCAATTATACCAAGAGCGGCAAGAAGTTCTGGAACGTGTTCCACCTGCAACCGATGCGCGATTAT
AAGGGCGACGTCCAGTACTTCATTGGCGTGCAGCTGGATGGCACCGAACGTCTTCATGGCGCCGCTGAGC
GTGAGGCGGTCTGCCTGATCAAAAAGACAGCCTTTCAGATTGCTGGATCCATGCTTCAACTTCCTCCTCT
TGAACGTCTTACTCTCATGTTGCAGCTACCACCATTAGAGAGACTAACACTGATGGGCGAGAGCCTGTTC
AAGGGACCTAGGGACTACAACCCTATCAGTAGCACAATTTGTCACCTGACCAACGAGAGTGATGGCCACA
CAACAAGCCTGTACGGCATCGGGTTCGGACCCTTTATCATCACCAACAAGCACCTGTTCAGGCGGAATAA
TGGCACTCTGCTGGTGCAGAGCCTGCACGGGGTGTTCAAAGTGAAGAACACAACCACTCTGCAGCAGCAC
CTGATCGATGGGCGGGATATGATCATCATTAGGATGCCCAAGGACTTCCCCCCTTTTCCTCAGAAACTGA
AGTTCCGAGAGCCCCAGAGAGAGGAGAGAATCTGTCTGGTGACCACAAACTTTCAGACCGAGTTTCTGGC
AACCACACTGGAACGGATCGAGAAAAATTTCGTGATTACTGATCCGAGACTGCCTGACAACCCAATCATT
TTTGCGAGCGATTCCTTCCTGCAGCTGACAGAATATTCTCGGGAAGAGATCCTGGGGCGCAATTGCCGTT
TTCTGCAGGGACCCGAGACAGACCGTGCCACTGTTCGGAAAATCAGAGATGCTATTGACAACCAGACTGA
AGTGACCGTTCAGCTGATCAATTATACCAAGAGCGGCAAGAAGTTCTGGAACGTGTTCCACCTGCAGCCG
ATGCGCGATTATAAGGGCGACGTCCAGTACTTCATTGGCGTGCAGCTGGATGGCACCGAACGTCTTCATG
GCGCCGCTGAGCGTGAGGCGGTCTGCCTGATCAAAAAGACAGCCTTTCAGATTGCTGAGAACCTGTACTT
CCAGGGCTCTAGATTAGATAAAAGTAAAGTGATTAACAGCGCATTAGAGCTGCTTAATGAGGTCGGAATC
GAAGGTTTAACAACCCGTAAACTCGCCCAGAAGCTAGGTGTAGAGCAGCCTACATTGTATTGGCATGTAA
AAAATAAGCGGGCTTTGCTCGACGCCTTAGCCATTGAGATGTTAGATAGGCACCATACTCACTTTTGCCC
TTTAGAAGGGGAAAGCTGGCAAGATTTTTTACGTAATAACGCTAAAAGTTTTAGATGTGCTTTACTAAGT
CATCGCGATGGAGCAAAAGTACATTTAGGTACACGGCCTACAGAAAAACAGTATGAAACTCTCGAAAATC
AATTAGCCTTTTTATGCCAACAAGGTTTTTCACTAGAGAATGCATTATATGCACTCAGCGCTGTGGGGCA
TTTTACTTTAGGTTGCGTATTGGAAGATCAAGAGCATCAAGTCGCTAAAGAAGAAAGGGAAACACCTACT
ACTGATAGTATGCCGCCATTATTACGACAAGCTATCGAATTATTTGATCACCAAGGTGCAGAGCCAGCCT
TCTTATTCGGCCTTGAATTGATCATATGCGGATTAGAAAAACAACTTAAATGTGAAAGTGGGTCCACCGG
TGGAGTGCAGGTGGAAACCATCTCCCCAGGAGACGGGCGCACCTTCCCCAAGCGCGGCCAGACCTGCGTG
GTGCACTACACCGGGATGCTTGAAGATGGAAAGAAATTTGATTCCTCCCGGGACAGAAACAAGCCCTTTA
AGTTTATGCTAGGCAAGCAGGAGGTGATCCGAGGCTGGGAAGAAGGGGTTGCCCAGATGAGTGTGGGTCA
GAGAGCCAAACTGACTATATCTCCAGATTATGCCTATGGTGCCACTGGGCACCCAGGCATCATCCCACCA
CATGCCACTCTCGTCTTCGATGTGGAGCTTCTAAAACTGGAATAG
